>Addgene plasmid #171965 | AAVS1-Puro CAG-CLTX CD32a ITAM CD3z CAR | addgene full sequence | sequence record 346751 | Addgene NGS Result
CTAGTCCTGCAGGTTTAAACGAATTCGCCCTTTGCTTTCTCTGACCAGCATTCTCTCCCCTGGGCCTGTG
CCGCTTTCTGTCTGCAGCTTGTGGCCTGGGTCACCTCTACGGCTGGCCCAGATCCTTCCCTGCCGCCTCC
TTCAGGTTCCGTCTTCCTCCACTCCCTCTTCCCCTTGCTCTCTGCTGTGTTGCTGCCCAAGGATGCTCTT
TCCGGAGCACTTCCTTCTCGGCGCTGCACCACGTGATGTCCTCTGAGCGGATCCTCCCCGTGTCTGGGTC
CTCTCCGGGCATCTCTCCTCCCTCACCCAACCCCATGCCGTCTTCACTCGCTGGGTTCCCTTTTCCTTCT
CCTTCTGGGGCCTGTGCCATCTCTCGTTTCTTAGGATGGCCTTCTCCGACGGATGTCTCCCTTGCGTCCC
GCCTCCCCTTCTTGTAGGCCTGCATCATCACCGTTTTTCTGGACAACCCCAAAGTACCCCGTCTCCCTGG
CTTTAGCCACCTCTCCATCCTCTTGCTTTCTTTGCCTGGACACCCCGTTCTCCTGTGGATTCGGGTCACC
TCTCACTCCTTTCATTTGGGCAGCTCCCCTACCCCCCTTACCTCTCTAGTCTGTGCTAGCTCTTCCAGCC
CCCTGTCATGGCATCTTCCAGGGGTCCGAGAGCTCAGCTAGTCTTCTTCCTCCAACCCGGGCCCCTATGT
CCACTTCAGGACAGCATGTTTGCTGCCTCCAGGGATCCTGTGTCCCCGAGCTGGGACCACCTTATATTCC
CAGGGCCGGTTAATGTGGCTCTGGTTCTGGGTACTTTTATCTGTCCCCTCCACCCCACAGTGGGGCAAGC
TTCTGACCTCTTCTCTTCCTCCCACAGGGCCTCGAGAGATCTGGCAGCGGAGAGGGCAGAGGAAGTCTTC
TAACATGCGGTGACGTGGAGGAGAATCCCGGCCCTAGGCTCGAGATGACCGAGTACAAGCCCACGGTGCG
CCTCGCCACCCGCGACGACGTCCCCAGGGCCGTACGCACCCTCGCCGCCGCGTTCGCCGACTACCCCGCC
ACGCGCCACACCGTCGATCCGGACCGCCACATCGAGCGGGTCACCGAGCTGCAAGAACTCTTCCTCACGC
GCGTCGGGCTCGACATCGGCAAGGTGTGGGTCGCGGACGACGGCGCCGCGGTGGCGGTCTGGACCACGCC
GGAGAGCGTCGAAGCGGGGGCGGTGTTCGCCGAGATCGGCCCGCGCATGGCCGAGTTGAGCGGTTCCCGG
CTGGCCGCGCAGCAACAGATGGAAGGCCTCCTGGCGCCGCACCGGCCCAAGGAGCCCGCGTGGTTCCTGG
CCACCGTCGGCGTCTCGCCCGACCACCAGGGCAAGGGTCTGGGCAGCGCCGTCGTGCTCCCCGGAGTGGA
GGCGGCCGAGCGCGCCGGGGTGCCCGCCTTCCTGGAGACCTCCGCGCCCCGCAACCTCCCCTTCTACGAG
CGGCTCGGCTTCACCGTCACCGCCGACGTCGAGGTGCCCGAAGGACCGCGCACCTGGTGCATGACCCGCA
AGCCCGGTGCCTGATCTAGAGGGCCCGTTTAAACCCGCTGATCAGCCTCGACTGTGCCTTCTAGTTGCCA
GCCATCTGTTGTTTGCCCCTCCCCCGTGCCTTCCTTGACCCTGGAAGGTGCCACTCCCACTGTCCTTTCC
TAATAAAATGAGGAAATTGCATCGCATTGTCTGAGTAGGTGTCATTCTATTCTGGGGGGTGGGGTGGGGC
AGGACAGCAAGGGGGAGGATTGGGAAGACAATAGCAGGCATGCTGGGGATGCGGTGGGCTCTATGGGTCT
CGACATTGATTATTGACTAGTTATTAATAGTAATCAATTACGGGGTCATTAGTTCATAGCCCATATATGG
AGTTCCGCGTTACATAACTTACGGTAAATGGCCCGCCTGGCTGACCGCCCAACGACCCCCGCCCATTGAC
GTCAATAATGACGTATGTTCCCATAGTAACGCCAATAGGGACTTTCCATTGACGTCAATGGGTGGAGTAT
TTACGGTAAACTGCCCACTTGGCAGTACATCAAGTGTATCATATGCCAAGTACGCCCCCTATTGACGTCA
ATGACGGTAAATGGCCCGCCTGGCATTATGCCCAGTACATGACCTTATGGGACTTTCCTACTTGGCAGTA
CATCTACGTATTAGTCATCGCTATTACCATGGTCGAGGTGAGCCCCACGTTCTGCTTCACTCTCCCCATC
TCCCCCCCCTCCCCACCCCCAATTTTGTATTTATTTATTTTTTAATTATTTTGTGCAGCGATGGGGGCGG
GGGGGGGGGGGGGGGGGCSCCRGGGGGGGGGGGGGGGGGGGGGGGGGGGGGGGGGGGGGGGGGGGGGGGG
GGGGGGGGGCGRGGGGSGGGGCGGGGCGAGGCGGAGAGGTGCGGCGGCAGCCAATCAGAGCGGCGCGCTC
CGAAAGTTTCCTTTTATGGCGAGGCGGCGGCGGCGGCGGCCCTATAAAAAGCGAAGCGCGCGGCGGGCGG
GAGTCGCTGCGCGCTGCCTTCGCCCCGTGCCCCGCTCCGCCGCCGCCTCGCGCCGCCCGCCCCGGCTCTG
ACTGACCGCGTTACTCCCACAGGTGAGCGGGCGGGACGGCCCTTCTCCTCCGGGCTGTAATTAGCGCTTG
GTTTAATGACGGCTTGTTTCTTTTCTGTGGCTGCGTGAAAGCCTTGAGGGGCTCCGGGAGGGCCCTTTGT
GCGGGGGGAGCGGCTCGGGGGGTGCGTGCGTGTGTGTGTGCGTGGGGAGCGCCGCGTGCGGCTCCGCGCT
GCCCGGCGGCTGTGAGCGCTGCGGGCGCGGCGCGGGGCTTTGTGCGCTCCGCAGTGTGCGCGAGGGGAGC
GCGGCCGGGGGCGGTGCCCCGCGGTGCGGGGGGGGCTGCGAGGGGAACAAAGGCTGCGTGCGGGGTGTGT
GCGTGGGGGGGTGAGCAGGGGGTGTGGGCGCGTCGGTCGGGCTGCAACCCCCCCTGCACCCCCCTCCCCG
AGTTGCTGAGCACGGCCCGGCTTCGGGTGCGGGGCTCCGTACGGGGCGTGGCGCGGGGCTCGCCGTGCCG
GGCGGGGGGTGGCGGCAGGTGGGGGTGCCGGGCGGGGCGGGGCCGCCTCGGGCCGGGGAGGGCTCGGGGG
AGGGGCGCGGCGGCCCCCGGAGCGCCGGCGGCTGTCGAGGCGCGGCGAGCCGCAGCCATTGCCTTTTATG
GTAATCGTGCGAGAGGGCGCAGGGACTTCCTTTGTCCCAAATCTGTGCGGAGCCGAAATCTGGGAGGCGC
CGCCGCACCCCCTCTAGCGGGCGCGGGGCGAAGCGGTGCGGCGCCGGCAGGAAGGAAATGGGCGGGGAGG
GCCTTCGTGCGTCGCCGCGCCGCCGTCCCCTTCTCCCTCTCCAGCCTCGGGGCTGTCCGCGGGGGGACGG
CTGCCTTCGGGGGGGACGGGGCAGGGCGGGGTTCGGCTTCTGGCGTGTGACCGGCGGCTCTAGAGCCTCT
GCTAACCATGTTCATGCCTTCTTCTTTTTCCTACAGCTCCTGGGCAACGTGCTGGTTATTGTGCTGTCTC
ATCATTTTGGCAAAGAATTCGTCGACGCCACCATGCTTCTCCTGGTGACAAGCCTTCTGCTCTGTGAGTT
ACCACACCCAGCATTCCTCCTGATCCCAATGTGCATGCCTTGCTTCACCACCGACCACCAGATGGCCAGA
AAGTGCGATGACTGCTGCGGCGGCAAGGGCAGAGGCAAGTGCTACGGCCCCCAGTGTCTGTGCAGAGAGT
CCAAATATGGTCCCCCATGCCCACCATGCCCAGCACCTGAGTTCCTGGGGGGACCATCAGTCTTCCTGTT
CCCCCCAAAACCCAAGGACACTCTCATGATCTCCCGGACCCCTGAGGTCACGTGCGTGGTGGTGGACGTG
AGCCAGGAAGACCCCGAGGTCCAGTTCAACTGGTACGTGGATGGCGTGGAGGTGCATAATGCCAAGACAA
AGCCGCGGGAGGAGCAGTTCAACAGCACGTACCGTGTGGTCAGCGTCCTCACCGTCCTGCACCAGGACTG
GCTGAACGGCAAGGAGTACAAGTGCAAGGTCTCCAACAAAGGCCTCCCGTCCTCCATCGAGAAAACCATC
TCCAAAGCCAAAGGGCAGCCCCGAGAGCCACAGGTGTACACCCTGCCCCCATCCCAGGAGGAGATGACCA
AGAACCAGGTCAGCCTGACCTGCCTGGTCAAAGGCTTCTACCCCAGCGACATCGCCGTGGAGTGGGAGAG
CAATGGGCAGCCGGAGAACAACTACAAGACCACGCCTCCCGTGCTGGACTCCGACGGCTCCTTCTTCCTC
TACAGCAGGCTAACCGTGGACAAGAGCAGGTGGCAGGAGGGGAATGTCTTCTCATGCTCCGTGATGCATG
AGGCTCTGCACAACCACTACACACAGAAGAGCCTCTCCCTGTCCCTAGGTAAAATCATTGTGGCTGTGGT
CATTGCGACTGCTGTAGCAGCCATTGTTGCTGCTGTAGTGGCCTTGATCTACTGCAGGAAAAAGCGGATT
TCAGCCAATTCCACTGATCCTGTGAAGGCTGCCCAATTTGAGCCACCTGGACGTCAAATGATTGCCATCA
GAAAGAGACAACTTGAAGAAACCAACAATGACTATGAAACAGCTGACGGCGGCTACATGACTCTGAACCC
CAGGGCACCTACTGACGATGATAAAAACATCTACCTGACTCTTCCTCCCAACGACCATGTCAACAGTAAT
AACAGAGTGAAGTTCAGCAGGAGCGCAGACGCCCCCGCGTACCAGCAGGGCCAGAACCAGCAGCTCTATA
ACGAGCTCAATCTAGGACGAAGAGAGGAGTACGATGTTTTGGACAAGAGACGTGGCCGGGACCCTGAGAT
GGGGGGAAAGCCGAGAAGGAAGAACCCTCAGGAAGGCCTGTACAATGAACTGCAGAAAGATAAGATGGCG
GAGGCCTACAGTGAGATTGGGATGAAAGGCGAGCGCCGGAGGGGCAAGGGGCACGATGGCCTTTACCAGG
GTCTCAGTACAGCCACCAAGGACACCTACGACGCCCTTCACATGCAGGCCCTGCCCCCTCGCTGAACGCG
TGAATTCGATATCAAGCTTATCGATAATCAACCTCTGGATTACAAAATTTGTGAAAGATTGACTGGTATT
CTTAACTATGTTGCTCCTTTTACGCTATGTGGATACGCTGCTTTAATGCCTTTGTATCATGCTATTGCTT
CCCGTATGGCTTTCATTTTCTCCTCCTTGTATAAATCCTGGTTGCTGTCTCTTTATGAGGAGTTGTGGCC
CGTTGTCAGGCAACGTGGCGTGGTGTGCACTGTGTTTGCTGACGCAACCCCCACTGGTTGGGGCATTGCC
ACCACCTGTCAGCTCCTTTCCGGGACTTTCGCTTTCCCCCTCCCTATTGCCACGGCGGAACTCATCGCCG
CCTGCCTTGCCCGCTGCTGGACAGGGGCTCGGCTGTTGGGCACTGACAATTCCGTGGTGTTGTCGGGGAA
ATCATCGTCCTTTCCTTGGCTGCTCGCCTATGTTGCCACCTGGATTCTGCGCGGGACGTCCTTCTGCTAC
GTCCCTTCGGCCCTCAATCCAGCGGACCTTCCTTCCCGCGGCCTGCTGCCGGCTCTGCGGCCTCTTCCGC
GTCTTCGCCTTCGCCCTCAGACGAGTCGGATCTCCCTTTGGGCCGCCTCCCCGCATCGATACCGAGCGCT
GCTCGAGAGATCTACGGGTGGCATCCCTGTGACCCCTCCCCAGTGCCTCTCCTGGCCCTGGAAGTTGCCA
CTCCAGTGCCCACCAGCCTTGTCCTAATAAAATTAAGTTGCATCATTTTGTCTGACTAGGTGTCCTTCTA
TAATATTATGGGGTGGAGGGGGGTGGTATGGAGCAAGGGGCAAGTTGGGAAGACAACCTGTAGGGCCTGC
GGGGTCTATTGGGAACCAAGCTGGAGTGCAGTGGCACAATCTTGGCTCACTGCAATCTCCGCCTCCTGGG
TTCAAGCGATTCTCCTGCCTCAGCCTCCCGAGTTGTTGGGATTCCAGGCATGCATGACCAGGCTCAGCTA
ATTTTTGTTTTTTTGGTAGAGACGGGGTTTCACCATATTGGCCAGGCTGGTCTCCAACTCCTAATCTCAG
GTGATCTACCCACCTTGGCCTCCCAAATTGCTGGGATTACAGGCGTGAACCACTGCTCCCTTCCCTGTCC
TTCTGATTTTGTAGGTAACCAGGCGCGTGAATTCACTCCTCAGGTGCAGGCTGCCTATCAGAAGGTGGTG
GCTGGTGTGGCCAATGCCCTGGCTCACAAATACCACTGAGATCTTTTTCCCTCTGCCAAAAATTATGGGG
ACATCATGAAGCCCCTTGAGCATCTGACTTCTGGCTAATAAAGGAAATTTATTTTCATTGCAATAGTGTG
TTGGAATTTTTTGTGTCTCTCACTCGGAAGGACATATGGGAGGGCAAATCATTTAAAACATCAGAATGAG
TATTTGGTTTAGAGTTTGGCAACATATGCCCATATGCTGGCTGCCATGAACAAAGGTTGGCTATAAAGAG
GTCATCAGTATATGAAACAGCCCCCTGCTGTCCATTCCTTATTCCATAGAAAAGCCTTGACTTGAGGTTA
GATTTTTTTTATATTTTGTTTTGTGTTATTTTTTTCTTTAACATCCCTAAAATTTTCCTTACATGTTTTA
CTAGCCAGATTTTTCCTCCTCTCCTGACTACTCCCAGTCATAGCTGTCCCTCTTCTCTTATGGAGATCCC
TCGACCTGCAGCCCAAGCTTGGCGTAATCATGGTCATAGCTGTTTCCTGTGTGAAATTGTTATCCGCTCA
CAATTCCACACAACATACGAGCCGGAAGCATAAAGTGTAAAGCCTGGGGTGCCTAATGAGTGAGCTAACT
CACATTAATTGCGTTGCGCTCACTGCCCGCTTTCCAGTCGGGAAACCTGTCGTGCCAGCGGATCGACAGT
ACTAAGCTTTACTAGGGACAGGATTGGTGACAGAAAAGCCCCATCCTTAGGCCTCCTCCTTCCTAGTCTC
CTGATATTGGGTCTAACCCCCACCTCCTGTTAGGCAGATTCCTTATCTGGTGACACACCCCCATTTCCTG
GAGCCATCTCTCTCCTTGCCAGAACCTCTAAGGTTTGCTTACGATGGAGCCAGAGAGGATCCTGGGAGGG
AGAGCTTGGCAGGGGGTGGGAGGGAAGGGGGGGATGCGTGACCTGCCCGGTTCTCAGTGGCCACCCTGCG
CTACCCTCTCCCAGAACCTGAGCTGCTCTGACGCGGCTGTCTGGTGCGTTTCACTGATCCTGGTGCTGCA
GCTTCCTTACACTTCCCAAGAGGAGAAGCAGTTTGGAAAAACAAAATCAGAATAAGTTGGTCCTGAGTTC
TAACTTTGGCTCTTCACCTTTCTAGTCCCCAATTTATATTGTTCCTCCGTGCGTCAGTTTTACCTGTGAG
ATAAGGCCAGTAGCCAGCCCCGTCCTGGCAGGGCTGTGGTGAGGAGGGGGGTGTCCGTGTGGAAAACTCC
CTTTGTGAGAATGGTGCGTCCTAGGTGTTCACCAGGTCGTGGCCGCCTCTACTCCCTTTCTCTTTCTCCA
TCCTTCTTTCCTTAAAGAGTCCCCAGTGCTATCTGGGACATATTCCTCCGCCCAGAGCAGGGTCCCGCTT
CCCTAAGGCCCTGCTCTGGGCTTCTGGGTTTGAGTCCTTGGCAAGCCCAGGAGAGGCGCTCAGGCTTCCC
TGTCCCCCTTCCTCGTCCACCATCTCATGCCCCTGGCTCTCCTGCCCCTTCCCTACAGGGGTTCCTGGCT
CTGCTCTAAGGGCGAATTCGCGGCCGCTAAATTCAATTCGCCCTATAGTGAGTCGTATTACAATTCACTG
GCCGTCGTTTTACAACGTCGTGACTGGGAAAACCCTGGCGTTACCCAACTTAATCGCCTTGCAGCACATC
CCCCTTTCGCCAGCTGGCGTAATAGCGAAGAGGCCCGCACCGATCGCCCTTCCCAACAGTTGCGCAGCCT
ATACGTACGGCAGTTTAAGGTTTACACCTATAAAAGAGAGAGCCGTTATCGTCTGTTTGTGGATGTACAG
AGTGATATTATTGACACGCCGGGGCGACGGATGGTGATCCCCCTGGCCAGTGCACGTCTGCTGTCAGATA
AAGTCTCCCGTGAACTTTACCCGGTGGTGCATATCGGGGATGAAAGCTGGCGCATGATGACCACCGATAT
GGCCAGTGTGCCGGTCTCCGTTATCGGGGAAGAAGTGGCTGATCTCAGCCACCGCGAAAATGACATCAAA
AACGCCATTAACCTGATGTTCTGGGGAATATAAATGTCAGGCATGAGATTATCAAAAAGGATCTTCACCT
AGATCCTTTTCACGTAGAAAGCCAGTCCGCAGAAACGGTGCTGACCCCGGATGAATGTCAGCTACTGGGC
TATCTGGACAAGGGAAAACGCAAGCGCAAAGAGAAAGCAGGTAGCTTGCAGTGGGCTTACATGGCGATAG
CTAGACTGGGCGGTTTTATGGACAGCAAGCGAACCGGAATTGCCAGCTGGGGCGCCCTCTGGTAAGGTTG
GGAAGCCCTGCAAAGTAAACTGGATGGCTTTCTTGCCGCCAAGGATCTGATGGCGCAGGGGATCAAGCTC
TGATCAAGAGACAGGATGAGGATCGTTTCGCATGATTGAACAAGATGGATTGCACGCAGGTTCTCCGGCC
GCTTGGGTGGAGAGGCTATTCGGCTATGACTGGGCACAACAGACAATCGGCTGCTCTGATGCCGCCGTGT
TCCGGCTGTCAGCGCAGGGGCGCCCGGTTCTTTTTGTCAAGACCGACCTGTCCGGTGCCCTGAATGAACT
GCAAGACGAGGCAGCGCGGCTATCGTGGCTGGCCACGACGGGCGTTCCTTGCGCAGCTGTGCTCGACGTT
GTCACTGAAGCGGGAAGGGACTGGCTGCTATTGGGCGAAGTGCCGGGGCAGGATCTCCTGTCATCTCACC
TTGCTCCTGCCGAGAAAGTATCCATCATGGCTGATGCAATGCGGCGGCTGCATACGCTTGATCCGGCTAC
CTGCCCATTCGACCACCAAGCGAAACATCGCATCGAGCGAGCACGTACTCGGATGGAAGCCGGTCTTGTC
GATCAGGATGATCTGGACGAAGAGCATCAGGGGCTCGCGCCAGCCGAACTGTTCGCCAGGCTCAAGGCGA
GCATGCCCGACGGCGAGGATCTCGTCGTGACCCATGCATGGCGATGCCTGCTTGCCGAATATCATGGTGG
AAAATGGCCGCTTTTCTGGATTCATCGACTGTGGCCGGCTGGGTGTGGCGGACCGCTATCAGGACATAGC
GTTGGCTACCCGTGATATTGCTGAAGAGCTTGGCGGCGAATGGGCTGACCGCTTCCTCGTGCTTTACGGT
ATCGCCGCTCCCGATTCGCAGCGCATCGCCTTCTATCGCCTTCTTGACGAGTTCTTCTGAATTATTAACG
CTTACAATTTCCTGATGCGGTATTTTCTCCTTACGCATCTGTGCGGTATTTCACACCGCATCAGGTGGCA
CTTTTCGGGGAAATGTGCGCGGAACCCCTATTTGTTTATTTTTCTAAATACATTCAAATATGTATCCGCT
CATGAGATTATCAAAAAGGATCTTCACCTAGATCCTTTTAAATTAAAAATGAAGTTTTAAATCAATCTAA
AGTATATATGAGTAAACTTGGTCTGACAGTTACCAATGCTTAATCAGTGAGGCACCTATCTCAGCGATCT
GTCTATTTCGTTCATCCATAGTTGCCTGACTCCCCGTCGTGTAGATAACTACGATACGGGAGGGCTTACC
ATCTGGCCCCAGTGCTGCAATGATACCGCGAGACCCACGCTCACCGGCTCCAGATTTATCAGCAATAAAC
CAGCCAGCCGGAAGGGCCGAGCGCAGAAGTGGTCCTGCAACTTTATCCGCCTCCATCCAGTCTATTAATT
GTTGCCGGGAAGCTAGAGTAAGTAGTTCGCCAGTTAATAGTTTGCGCAACGTTGTTGCCATTGCTACAGG
CATCGTGGTGTCACGCTCGTCGTTTGGTATGGCTTCATTCAGCTCCGGTTCCCAACGATCAAGGCGAGTT
ACATGATCCCCCATGTTGTGCAAAAAAGCGGTTAGCTCCTTCGGTCCTCCGATCGTTGTCAGAAGTAAGT
TGGCCGCAGTGTTATCACTCATGGTTATGGCAGCACTGCATAATTCTCTTACTGTCATGCCATCCGTAAG
ATGCTTTTCTGTGACTGGTGAATACTCAACCAAGTCATTCTGAGAATAGTGTATGCGGCGACCGAGTTGC
TCTTGCCCGGCGTCAATACGGGATAATACCGCGCCACATAGCAGAACTTTAAAAGTGCTCATCATTGGAA
AACGTTCTTCGGGGCGAAAACTCTCAAGGATCTTACCGCTGTTGAGATCCAGTTCGATGTAACCCACTCG
TGCACCCAACTGATCTTCAGCATCTTTTACTTTCACCAGCGTTTCTGGGTGAGCAAAAACAGGAAGGCAA
AATGCCGCAAAAAAGGGAATAAGGGCGACACGGAAATGTTGAATACTCATACTCTTCCTTTTTCAATATT
ATTGAAGCATTTATCAGGGTTATTGTCTCATGACCAAAATCCCTTAACGTGAGTTTTCGTTCCACTGAGC
GTCAGACCCCGTAGAAAAGATCAAAGGATCTTCTTGAGATCCTTTTTTTCTGCGCGTAATCTGCTGCTTG
CAAACAAAAAAACCACCGCTACCAGCGGTGGTTTGTTTGCCGGATCAAGAGCTACCAACTCTTTTTCCGA
AGGTAACTGGCTTCAGCAGAGCGCAGATACCAAATACTGTTCTTCTAGTGTAGCCGTAGTTAGGCCACCA
CTTCAAGAACTCTGTAGCACCGCCTACATACCTCGCTCTGCTAATCCTGTTACCAGTGGCTGCTGCCAGT
GGCGATAAGTCGTGTCTTACCGGGTTGGACTCAAGACGATAGTTACCGGATAAGGCGCAGCGGTCGGGCT
GAACGGGGGGTTCGTGCACACAGCCCAGCTTGGAGCGAACGACCTACACCGAACTGAGATACCTACAGCG
TGAGCTATGAGAAAGCGCCACGCTTCCCGAAGGGAGAAAGGCGGACAGGTATCCGGTAAGCGGCAGGGTC
GGAACAGGAGAGCGCACGAGGGAGCTTCCAGGGGGAAACGCCTGGTATCTTTATAGTCCTGTCGGGTTTC
GCCACCTCTGACTTGAGCGTCGATTTTTGTGATGCTCGTCAGGGGGGCGGAGCCTATGGAAAAACGCCAG
CAACGCGGCCTTTTTACGGTTCCTGGCCTTTTGCTGGCCTTTTGCTCACATGTTCTTTCCTGCGTTATCC
CCTGATTCTGTGGATAACCGTATTACCGCCTTTGAGTGAGCTGATACCGCTCGCCGCAGCCGAACGACCG
AGCGCAGCGAGTCAGTGAGCGAGGAAGCGGAAGAGCGCCCAATACGCAAACCGCCTCTCCCCGCGCGTTG
GCCGATTCATTAATGCAGCTGGCACGACAGGTTTCCCGACTGGAAAGCGGGCAGTGAGCGCAACGCAATT
AATGTGAGTTAGCTCACTCATTAGGCACCCCAGGCTTTACACTTTATGCTTCCGGCTCGTATGTTGTGTG
GAATTGTGAGCGGATAACAATTTCACACAGGAAACAGCTATGACCATGATTACGCCAAGCTCAGAATTAA
CCCTCACTAAAGGGACTAG
Features (pLannotate 1.2.2; 38 found; start..end, strand, type, name):
     33..836     +  misc_feature   HA-L: left homology arm from the adeno-associated virus integration site (AAVS1) within intron 1 of the human PPP1R12C gene
    843..868     +  misc_feature   SA: splice acceptor site
    955..1554    +  CDS            PuroR: puromycin N-acetyltransferase; pac from Streptomyces alboniger; confers resistance to puromycin
   1592..1816    +  polyA_signal   bGH poly(A) signal: bovine growth hormone polyadenylation signal
   1822..2201    +  enhancer       CMV enhancer: human cytomegalovirus immediate early enhancer
   2203..2324    +  promoter       chicken β-actin promoter (fragment): contains a 21-bp deletion relative to the standard chicken β-actin promoter
   2363..2519    +  promoter       chicken β-actin promoter (fragment): contains a 21-bp deletion relative to the standard chicken β-actin promoter
   2520..3536    +  intron         chimeric intron: chimera between introns from chicken β-actin and rabbit β-globin
   3603..3668    +  CDS            CSF2RA (fragment): CSF2R_HUMAN - Also known as CSF2R, CSF2RY. Experimental evidence at protein level: Swiss-Prot protein existence level 1. Low affinity receptor for granulocyte-macrophage colony- stimulating factor. Transduces a signal that results in the proliferation, differentiation, and functional activation of hematopoietic cells. From Homo sapiens (Human).
   3669..3776    +  CDS            CTXL_LEIQU: Experimental evidence at protein level: Swiss-Prot protein existence level 1. This toxin binds to the surface of glioma cells, and inhibits their proliferation without having effects on normal brain cells. In this context, this toxin has been described as a chloride channel inhibitor (probably ClC-3/CLCN3) by causing its internalization via caveolae (PubMed:16520829). It has also been described to selectively interact with MMP2 (in complex with MT1-MMP (MMP14) and TIMP2), to inhibit its enzymatic activity and to decrease its presence at the cell surface (PubMed:12454020). From Leiurus quinques
   3777..4463    +  CDS            IGHG4 (fragment): IGHG4_HUMAN - Experimental evidence at protein level: Swiss-Prot protein existence level 1. Constant region of immunoglobulin heavy chains. Immunoglobulins, also known as antibodies, are membrane-bound or secreted glycoproteins produced by B lymphocytes. In the recognition phase of humoral immunity, the membrane-bound immunoglobulins serve as receptors which, upon binding of a specific antigen, trigger the clonal expansion and differentiation of B lymphocytes into immunoglobulins- secreting plasma cells. Secreted immunoglobulins mediate the effector phase of humoral immunity, which results in
   4464..4763    +  CDS            FCGR2A (fragment): FCG2A_HUMAN - Also known as CD32, FCG2, FCGR2A1, IGFR2. Experimental evidence at protein level: Swiss-Prot protein existence level 1. Binds to the Fc region of immunoglobulins gamma. Low affinity receptor. By binding to IgG it initiates cellular responses against pathogens and soluble antigens. Promotes phagocytosis of opsonized antigens. From Homo sapiens (Human).
   4764..5102    +  CDS            CD247 (fragment): CD3Z_HUMAN - Also known as CD3Z, T3Z, TCRZ. Experimental evidence at protein level: Swiss-Prot protein existence level 1. Part of the TCR-CD3 complex present on T-lymphocyte cell surface that plays an essential role in adaptive immune response. When antigen presenting cells (APCs) activate T-cell receptor (TCR), TCR- mediated signals are transmitted across the cell membrane by the CD3 chains CD3D, CD3E, CD3G and CD3Z. All CD3 chains contain immunoreceptor tyrosine-based activation motifs (ITAMs) in their cytoplasmic domain. Upon TCR engagement, these motifs become phosphorylated by Src family
   5112..5136    +  misc_feature   MCS (fragment): pBluescript multiple cloning site
   5136..5724    +  misc_feature   WPRE: woodchuck hepatitis virus posttranscriptional regulatory element
   5756..6232    +  polyA_signal   hGH poly(A) signal: human growth hormone polyadenylation signal
   6256..6336    +  CDS            HBB (fragment): HBB_PONPY - Experimental evidence at transcript level: Swiss-Prot protein existence level 2. Involved in oxygen transport from the lung to the various peripheral tissues. From Pongo pygmaeus (Bornean orangutan).
   6407..6462    +  polyA_signal   β-globin poly(A) signal: rabbit β-globin polyadenylation signal (Gil and Proudfoot, 1987)
   6845..6867    -  protein_bind   lac operator (fragment): The lac repressor binds to the lac operator to inhibit transcription in E. coli. This inhibition can be relieved by adding lactose or isopropyl-β-D-thiogalactopyranoside (IPTG). lac repressor encoded by lacI
   6871..6901    -  promoter       lac promoter: promoter for the E. coli lac operon
   6916..6937    -  protein_bind   CAP binding site: CAP binding activates transcription in the presence of cAMP. E. coli catabolite activator protein
   6950..6989    -  CDS            lacI (fragment): lac repressor; lacI; The lac repressor binds to the lac operator to inhibit transcription in E. coli. This inhibition can be relieved by adding lactose or isopropyl-β-D-thiogalactopyranoside (IPTG).
   7011..7847    +  misc_feature   HA-R: right homology arm from the adeno-associated virus integration site (AAVS1) within intron 1 of the human PPP1R12C gene
   7882..7900    -  promoter       T7 promoter: promoter for bacteriophage T7 RNA polymerase
   7903..8050    +  CDS            lacZα (fragment): LacZα fragment of β-galactosidase; lacZ fragment
   8060..8363    +  CDS            ccdB (fragment): CcdB, a bacterial toxin that poisons DNA gyrase; ccdB; Plasmids containing the ccdB gene cannot be propagated in standard E. coli strains.
   8411..8680    +  CDS            tnpA (fragment): TN5P_ECOLX - Also known as tnp. Experimental evidence at protein level: Swiss-Prot protein existence level 1. Mediates transposition of transposon Tn5 by a 'cut and paste' mechanism. First, the monomeric transposase binds the 19 bp inverted DNA repeats flanking the transposon. Then, dimerization of the DNA- bound transposase creates a synaptic DNA complex. After nicking of the first DNA strand, excision of the transposon proceeds through a series of intermediates. The transposase then mediates the insertion of the transposon at a new site by strand transfer. The activity of the wild- type tran
   8712..9510    +  CDS            NeoR/KanR (fragment): aminoglycoside phosphotransferase from Tn5; aph(3')-II (or nptII); confers resistance to neomycin, kanamycin, and G418 (Geneticin®)
   9531..9581    -  misc_feature   bom (fragment): basis of mobility region from pBR322
   9608..9667    +  promoter       AmpR promoter (fragment): bla
   9760..10620   -  CDS            AmpR: β-lactamase; bla; confers resistance to ampicillin, carbenicillin, and related antibiotics
  10621..10673   -  promoter       AmpR promoter (fragment): bla
  10744..11332   +  rep_origin     ori: high-copy-number ColE1/pMB1/pBR322/pUC origin of replication
  11515..11607   +  CDS            lacI (fragment): lac repressor; lacI; The lac repressor binds to the lac operator to inhibit transcription in E. coli. This inhibition can be relieved by adding lactose or isopropyl-β-D-thiogalactopyranoside (IPTG).
  11620..11641   +  protein_bind   CAP binding site: CAP binding activates transcription in the presence of cAMP. E. coli catabolite activator protein
  11656..11686   +  promoter       lac promoter: promoter for the E. coli lac operon
  11690..11712   +  protein_bind   lac operator (fragment): The lac repressor binds to the lac operator to inhibit transcription in E. coli. This inhibition can be relieved by adding lactose or isopropyl-β-D-thiogalactopyranoside (IPTG). lac repressor encoded by lacI
  11755..11773   +  promoter       T3 promoter: promoter for bacteriophage T3 RNA polymerase
