[The description below was written by a language model from this plasmid's Addgene catalogue record and pLannotate feature annotations shown in this document.]
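Description:
AAVS1-Puro CAG-CLTX CD32a ITAM CD3z CAR is a homology-directed repair donor plasmid for knocking a chimeric antigen receptor cassette into the AAVS1 safe-harbour locus (intron 1 of human PPP1R12C) in human cells, used together with a site-specific nuclease such as CRISPR/Cas9 or TALENs supplied separately. It is propagated in E. coli on a high-copy ColE1/pUC-type origin with ampicillin selection. The backbone outside the homology arms also carries remnants of earlier cloning vectors (fragments of lacZα, ccdB, a Tn5 transposase and NeoR/KanR, plus T7 and T3 promoters) that play no evident role in the targeting design.

Between the left and right AAVS1 homology arms sit two units. The first is a promoterless selection trap: a splice acceptor followed by the puromycin N-acetyltransferase gene and a bGH polyadenylation signal, so that puromycin resistance depends on splicing into the endogenous PPP1R12C transcript, which favours recovery of correctly targeted clones. The second is the CAR expression unit, driven by the CAG promoter (CMV enhancer, chicken β-actin promoter and chimeric intron). The annotated open reading frame begins with a short CSF2RA fragment, presumably a signal peptide, followed by chlorotoxin (CLTX), a scorpion peptide that binds glioma cells, as the targeting domain. This is joined to an IgG4 constant-region spacer, a CD32a (FCGR2A) fragment including its ITAM-bearing signalling region, and the CD3ζ signalling domain. A WPRE and hGH and rabbit β-globin polyadenylation signals follow the coding sequence.

The associated work concerns CAR-neutrophils directed against glioblastoma, consistent with stable, site-specific CAR expression in engineered human cells. The sequenced record is slightly longer than the catalogued total size.
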