Addgene plasmid #171965: AAVS1-Puro CAG-CLTX CD32a ITAM CD3z CAR
Purpose: Donor plasmid for CLTX CD32a-ITAM CD3z CAR expression in human cells
Depositing lab: Xiaoping Bao. Publication: CAR-neutrophil mediated delivery of tumor-microenvironment responsive nanodrugs for glioblastoma chemo-immunotherapy. Chang Y, Cai X, Syahirah R, Yao Y, Xu Y, Jin G, Bhute VJ, Torregrosa-Allen S, Elzey BD, Won YY, Deng Q, Lian XL, Wang X, Eniola-Adefeso O, Bao X. Nat Commun. 2023 Apr 20;14(1):2266. doi: 10.1038/s41467-023-37872-4. PubMed 37080958.
Backbone
  Vector backbone: Addgene Plasmid #136934
  Backbone size w/o insert (bp): 10225
  Total vector size (bp): 11744
  Vector type: Mammalian Expression, CRISPR, TALEN, Synthetic Biology
  Selectable markers: Puromycin
Growth in bacteria
  Bacterial resistance: Ampicillin, 100 μg/mL
  Growth temperature: 37°C
  Growth strain: NEB Stable
  Copy number: High Copy
Gene/Insert
  Gene/Insert name: Synthetic CLTX CD32a ITAM CD3z CAR
  Species: H. sapiens (human), Synthetic
  Insert size (bp): 1519
  Promoter: CAG
  Cloning method: Restriction Enzyme; 5′ cloning site SalI (not destroyed); 3′ cloning site MluI (not destroyed)
  Sequencing primers: 5′ gctaaccatgttcatgccttc; 3′ none
Terms and licenses: Academic/Nonprofit Terms; Industry Terms: Not Available to Industry
How to cite: AAVS1-Puro CAG-CLTX CD32a ITAM CD3z CAR was a gift from Xiaoping Bao (Addgene plasmid # 171965 ; http://n2t.net/addgene:171965 ; RRID:Addgene_171965)
